>Addgene plasmid #72872 | PMXS-GOT1 | depositor partial sequence | sequence record 133636 | insert
ATGGCACCTCCGTCAGTCTTTGCCGAGGTTCCGCAGGCCCAGCCTGTCCTGGTCTTCAAGCTCACTGCCG
ACTTCAGGGAGGATCCGGACCCCCGCAAGGTCAACCTGGGAGTGGGAGCATATCGCACGGATGACTGTCA
CCCATGGGTTTTGCCAGTAGTGAAGAAAGTGGAGCAGAAGATTGCTAATGACAATAGCCTAAATCACGAG
TATCTGCCAATCCTGGGCCTGGCTGAGTTCCGGAGCTGTGCTTCTCGTCTTGCCCTTGGGGATGACAGCC
CAGCACTCAAGGAGAAGCGGGTAGGAGGTGTGCAATCTTTGGGGGGAACAGGTGCACTTCGAATTGGAGC
TGATTTCTTAGCGCGTTGGTACAATGGAACAAACAACAAGAACACACCTGTCTATGTGTCCTCACCAACC
TGGGAGAATCACAATGCTGTGTTTTCCGCTGCTGGTTTTAAAGACATTCGGTCCTATCGCTACTGGGATG
CAGAGAAGAGAGGATTGGACCTCCAGGGCTTCCTGAATGATCTGGAGAATGCTCCTGAGTTCTCCATTGT
TGTCCTCCACGCCTGTGCACACAACCCAACTGGGATTGACCCAACTCCGGAGCAGTGGAAGCAGATTGCT
TCTGTCATGAAGCACCGGTTTCTGTTTCCATTTTTTGATTCAGCCTATCAGGGCTTCGCATCTGGAAACC
TGGAGAGAGATGCCTGGGCCATTCGCTATTTTGTGTCTGAAGGCTTCGAGTTCTTCTGTGCCCAGTCCTT
CTCCAAGAACTTCGGGCTCTACAATGAGAGAGTCGGGAATCTGACTGTGGTTGGAAAAGAACCTGAGAGC
ATCCTGCAAGTCCTTTCCCAGATGGAGAAGATCGTGCGGATTACTTGGTCCAATCCCCCCGCCCAGGGAG
CACGAATTGTGGCCAGCACCCTCTCTAACCCTGAGCTCTTTGAGGAATGGACAGGTAATGTGAAGACAAT
GGCTGACCGGATTCTGACCATGAGATCTGAACTCAGGGCACGACTAGAAGCCCTCAAAACCCCTGGGACC
TGGAACCACATCACTGATCAAATTGGCATGTTCAGCTTCACTGGGTTGAACCCCAAGCAGGTTGAGTATC
TGGTCAATGAAAAGCACATCTACCTGCTGCCAAGTGGTCGAATCAACGTGAGTGGCTTAACCACCAAAAA
TCTAGATTACGTGGCCACCTCCATCCATGAAGCAGTCACCAAAATCCAGTGA
