>Addgene plasmid #72872 | PMXS-GOT1 | addgene partial sequence | sequence record 136232 | pMX-S1811 5'-GACGGCATCGCAGCTTGGATACAC-3'
CGACCCGGGGGTGGACCATCCTCTAGACTGCCGGATCTAGCTAGTTAATTAAGCCACCATGGCACCTCCG
TCAGTCTTTGCCGAGGTTCCGCAGGCCCAGCCTGTCCTGGTCTTCAAGCTCACTGCCGACTTCAGGGAGG
ATCCGGACCCCCGCAAGGTCAACCTGGGAGTGGGAGCATATCGCACGGATGACTGTCACCCATGGGTTTT
GCCAGTAGTGAAGAAAGTGGAGCAGAAGATTGCTAATGACAATAGCCTAAATCACGAGTATCTGCCAATC
CTGGGCCTGGCTGAGTTCCGGAGCTGTGCTTCTCGTCTTGCCCTTGGGGATGACAGCCCAGCACTCAAGG
AGAAGCGGGTAGGAGGTGTGCAATCTTTGGGGGGAACAGGTGCACTTCGAATTGGAGCTGATTTCTTAGC
GCGTTGGTACAATGGAACAAACAACAAGAACACACCTGTCTATGTGTCCTCACCAACCTGGGAGAATCAC
AATGCTGTGTTTTCCGCTGCTGGTTTTAAAGACATTCGGTCCTATCGCTACTGGGATGCAGAGAAGAGAG
GATTGGACCTCCAGGGCTTCCTGAATGATCTGGAGAATGCTCCTGAGTTCTCCATTGTTGTCCTCCACGC
CTGTGCACACAACCCAACTGGGATTGACCCAACTCCGGAGCAGTGGAAGCAGATTGCTTCTGTCATGAAG
CACCGGTTTCTGTTTCCATTTTTTGATTCAGCCTATCAGGGCTTCGCATCTGGAAACCTGGAGAGAGATG
CCTGGGCCATTCGCTATTTTGTGTCTGAAGGCTTCGAGTTCTTCTGTGCCCAGTCCTTCTCCAAGAACTT
CGGGCTCTACAATGAGAGAGTCGGGAATCTGACTGTGGTTGGAAAAGAACCTGAGAGCATCCTGCAAGTC
CTTTCCCAGATGGAGAAGATCGTGCGGATTACTTGGTCCAATCCCCCCGCCCAGGGAGC
