[The description below was written by a language model from this plasmid's Addgene catalogue record.]
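Description:
PMXS-GOT1 is a retroviral mammalian expression plasmid built on the pMXs-IRES-blasticidin backbone, with a total size of about 6.9 kb. It is maintained in bacteria under ampicillin selection, and transduced mammalian cells are selected with blasticidin. No feature table accompanies the record, so the origin of replication, the viral elements and the promoter are not individually listed. In pMXs-type vectors generally, the insert sits between Moloney murine leukemia virus-derived long terminal repeats alongside a packaging signal. The 5′ LTR drives transcription, and the plasmid is introduced into a packaging cell line to produce virus that integrates the cassette into dividing target cells. As the backbone name indicates, an IRES links the insert to the blasticidin resistance gene. Both are therefore translated from a single bicistronic transcript, which ties drug resistance to expression of the gene of interest.

The payload is a roughly 1.2 kb human GOT1 coding sequence encoding the cytosolic aspartate aminotransferase. It was introduced as a synthetic gene block by Gibson assembly. The sequence carries seven silent nucleotide changes, grouped in two regions of the open reading frame, which leave the protein unchanged but disrupt recognition by the sgRNAs used against the endogenous gene. No epitope tag or fusion partner is recorded. This design suits rescue experiments, in which GOT1 is re-expressed in cells whose native copy has been targeted by CRISPR/Cas9, to confirm that a phenotype is specific to loss of the gene. The associated study concerned the mitochondrial electron transport chain's role in enabling aspartate synthesis for cell proliferation.
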