Addgene plasmid #72872: PMXS-GOT1
Purpose: The retroviral GOT1 vector was generated by cloning an sgRNA resistant human GOT1 gene block into the pMXS-ires-blast vector by Gibson Assembly.
Depositing lab: David Sabatini. Depositing organization: Whitehead Institute for Biomedical Research. Publication: An Essential Role of the Mitochondrial Electron Transport Chain in Cell Proliferation Is to Enable Aspartate Synthesis. Birsoy K, Wang T, Chen WW, Freinkman E, Abu-Remaileh M, Sabatini DM. Cell. 2015 Jul 30;162(3):540-51. doi: 10.1016/j.cell.2015.07.016. PubMed 26232224.
Backbone
  Vector backbone: pMXs-IRES-blasticidin
  Backbone size w/o insert (bp): 5639
  Total vector size (bp): 6882
  Vector type: Mammalian Expression, Retroviral
  Selectable markers: Blasticidin
Growth in bacteria
  Bacterial resistance: Ampicillin, 100 μg/mL
  Growth temperature: 30°C
  Growth strain: NEB Stable
  Copy number: Unknown
Gene/Insert
  Gene/Insert name: GOT1 (alt name: AST1; cCAT; GIG18; cAspAT; ASTQTL1)
  Species: H. sapiens (human)
  Insert size (bp): 1242
  Mutation: sgRNA resistant human GOT1, 7 silent mutations c138t, t141c, c144a, c657t,c660a,c663t,c669t
  GenBank ID: NM_002079.2
  Entrez Gene: GOT1 (a.k.a. AST, AST1, ASTQTL1, GIG18, SGOT, cAspAT, cCAT)
  Cloning method: Gibson Cloning
  Sequencing primers: 5′ GCCGGATCTAGCTAGTTAATTAAG
Terms and licenses: Academic/Nonprofit Terms; Industry Terms: Not Available to Industry
Depositor comments: It is a retroviral plasmid so it may be recommended to be propagated at 30oc but author typically grows it at 37oC.
How to cite: PMXS-GOT1 was a gift from David Sabatini (Addgene plasmid # 72872 ; http://n2t.net/addgene:72872 ; RRID:Addgene_72872)
